LOCUS       Exported 4434 bp ds-DNA circular SYN 13-MAY-2021
DEFINITION  Gateway entry clone with codon-optimized ORF sequence for subcloning
            into custom expression vectors.
ACCESSION   .
VERSION     .
KEYWORDS    pDONR221_SLC6A18
SOURCE      synthetic DNA construct
  ORGANISM  synthetic DNA construct
REFERENCE   1 (bases 1 to 4434)
  TITLE     RESOLUTE consortium SLC collection
REFERENCE   2 (bases 1 to 4434)
  AUTHORS   .
  TITLE     Direct Submission
  JOURNAL   Exported May 13, 2021 from SnapGene Server 1.1.58
            http://www.snapgene.com
FEATURES             Location/Qualifiers
     source          1..4434
                     /organism="synthetic DNA construct"
                     /mol_type="other DNA"
     primer_bind     92..109
                     /label=L4440
                     /note="L4440 vector, forward primer"
     terminator      268..295
                     /label=rrnB T2 terminator
                     /note="transcription terminator T2 from the E. coli rrnB
                     gene"
     terminator      387..473
                     /gene="Escherichia coli rrnB"
                     /label=rrnB T1 terminator
                     /note="transcription terminator T1 from the E. coli rrnB
                     gene"
     primer_bind     522..544
                     /label=M13/pUC Forward
                     /note="In lacZ gene"
     primer_bind     536..553
                     /label=M13 Forward
                     /note="In lacZ gene. Also called M13-F20 or M13 (-21)
                     Forward"
     primer_bind     537..553
                     /label=M13 fwd
                     /note="common sequencing primer, one of multiple similar
                     variants"
     protein_bind    569..668
                     /gene="mutant version of attL"
                     /label=attL1
                     /bound_moiety="LR Clonase(TM)"
                     /note="recombination site for the Gateway(R) LR reaction"
     protein_bind    complement(2559..2658)
                     /gene="mutant version of attL"
                     /label=attL2
                     /bound_moiety="LR Clonase(TM)"
                     /note="recombination site for the Gateway(R) LR reaction"
     primer_bind     complement(2675..2694)
                     /label=T7
                     /note="T7 promoter, forward primer"
     promoter        complement(2676..2694)
                     /label=T7 promoter
                     /note="promoter for bacteriophage T7 RNA polymerase"
     primer_bind     complement(2699..2715)
                     /label=M13 rev
                     /note="common sequencing primer, one of multiple similar
                     variants"
     primer_bind     complement(2699..2715)
                     /label=M13 Reverse
                     /note="In lacZ gene. Also called M13-rev"
     primer_bind     complement(2817..2836)
                     /label=pENTR-R
                     /note="pENTR vectors, reverse primer"
     CDS             2828..3637
                     /codon_start=1
                     /gene="aph(3')-Ia"
                     /product="aminoglycoside phosphotransferase"
                     /label=KanR
                     /note="confers resistance to kanamycin in bacteria or G418
                     (Geneticin(R)) in eukaryotes"
                     /translation="MSHIQRETSRPRLNSNMDADLYGYKWARDNVGQSGATIYRLYGKP
                     DAPELFLKHGKGSVANDVTDEMVRLNWLTEFMPLPTIKHFIRTPDDAWLLTTAIPGKTA
                     FQVLEEYPDSGENIVDALAVFLRRLHSIPVCNCPFNSDRVFRLAQAQSRMNNGLVDASD
                     FDDERNGWPVEQVWKEMHKLLPFSPDSVVTHGDFSLDNLIFDEGKLIGCIDVGRVGIAD
                     RYQDLAILWNCLGEFSPSLQKRLFQKYGIDNPDMNKLQFHLMLDEFF"
     primer_bind     complement(2895..2914)
                     /label=Kan-R
                     /note="Kanamycin resistance gene, reverse primer"
     rep_origin      3784..4372
                     /direction=RIGHT
                     /label=ori
                     /note="high-copy-number ColE1/pMB1/pBR322/pUC origin of
                     replication"
     primer_bind     4273..4292
                     /label=pBR322ori-F
                     /note="pBR322 origin, forward primer"
ORIGIN
        1 ctttcctgcg ttatcccctg attctgtgga taaccgtatt accgcctttg agtgagctga
       61 taccgctcgc cgcagccgaa cgaccgagcg cagcgagtca gtgagcgagg aagcggaaga
      121 gcgcccaata cgcaaaccgc ctctccccgc gcgttggccg attcattaat gcagctggca
      181 cgacaggttt cccgactgga aagcgggcag tgagcgcaac gcaattaata cgcgtaccgc
      241 tagccaggaa gagtttgtag aaacgcaaaa aggccatccg tcaggatggc cttctgctta
      301 gtttgatgcc tggcagttta tggcgggcgt cctgcccgcc accctccggg ccgttgcttc
      361 acaacgttca aatccgctcc cggcggattt gtcctactca ggagagcgtt caccgacaaa
      421 caacagataa aacgaaaggc ccagtcttcc gactgagcct ttcgttttat ttgatgcctg
      481 gcagttccct actctcgcgt taacgctagc atggatgttt tcccagtcac gacgttgtaa
      541 aacgacggcc agtcttaagc tcgggcccca aataatgatt ttattttgac tgatagtgac
      601 ctgttcgttg caacacattg atgagcaatg cttttttata atgccaactt tgtacaaaaa
      661 agcaggctcc accatggcac acgcaccaga gccagaccct gcagcatgcg acctgggcga
      721 tgagagacca aagtgggata acaaggccca gtacctgctg agctgcaccg gattcgcagt
      781 gggactgggc aatatctgga ggtttcctta cctgtgccag acatatggcg gcggcgcctt
      841 cctgatcccc tatgtgatcg ccctggtgtt cgagggcatc cctatctttc acgtggagct
      901 ggcaatcgga cagaggctga ggaagggatc cgtgggcgtg tggaccgcaa tctctcctta
      961 cctgagcgga gtgggactgg gatgcgtgac cctgtccttc ctgatctctc tgtactataa
     1021 cacaatcgtg gcctgggtgc tgtggtatct gctgaattcc tttcagcacc cactgccatg
     1081 gagctcctgc ccacctgacc tgaaccgcac aggcttcgtg gaggagtgtc agggctctag
     1141 cgccgtgtct tacttttggt atcggcagac cctgaacatc acagccgaca tcaatgattc
     1201 cggctctatc cagtggtggc tgctgatctg cctggcagca agctgggccg tggtgtacat
     1261 gtgcgtgatc cgcggcatcg agaccacagg caaagtgatc tacttcaccg ccctgtttcc
     1321 atatctggtg ctgacaatct tcctgatcag gggactgacc ctgccaggag ccacaaaggg
     1381 cctgatctac ctgtttaccc caaacatgca catcctgcag aatcccagag tgtggctgga
     1441 tgccgccaca cagatcttct ttagcctgtc cctggccttc ggcggacaca tcgcctttgc
     1501 cagctataac tccccccgca atgactgcca gaaggatgcc gtggtcatcg ccctggtgaa
     1561 ccggatgacc agcctgtacg cctccatcgc cgtgttctct gtgctgggct ttaaggccac
     1621 aaatgactat gagcactgtc tggatcggaa catcctgagc ctgatcaatg acttcgattt
     1681 tcctgagcag tctatcagca gagacgatta cccagccgtg ctgatgcacc tgaatgcaac
     1741 ctggccaaag agggtggcac agctgcctct gaaggcatgc ctgctggagg acttcctgga
     1801 taagtccgcc tctggaccag gactggcctt cgtggtgttt accgagacag acctgcacat
     1861 gccaggagca cccgtgtggg ccatgctgtt ctttggcatg ctgttcaccc tgggcctgag
     1921 caccatgttt ggcacagtgg aggccgtgat cacaccactg ctggatgtgg gcgtgctgcc
     1981 aagatgggtg ccaaaggagg ccctgaccgg actggtgtgc ctggtgtgct tcctgtctgc
     2041 cacctgcttt acactgcaga gcggcaacta ctggctggag atcttcgaca actttgccgc
     2101 ctcccctaat ctgctgatgc tggccttcct ggaggtggtg ggcgtggtgt acgtgtatgg
     2161 catgaagagg ttttgtgacg atatcgcatg gatgaccggc cggagacctt ccccatactg
     2221 gaggctgacc tggcgcgtgg tgtctcctct gctgctgaca atcttcgtgg cctatatcat
     2281 cctgctgttt tggaagccac tgcgctacaa ggcctggaat cccaagtatg agctgttccc
     2341 tagcagacag gagaagctgt atccaggatg ggcaagggca gcatgcgtgc tgctgtccct
     2401 gctgcctgtg ctgtgggtgc cagtggccgc cctggcacag ctgctgacca ggcgccggag
     2461 aacatggagg gacagagatg caaggccaga caccgatatg agacccgaca ccgatacaag
     2521 gcctgacacc gatatgcgcc cagacacaga tatgcgggac ccagctttct tgtacaaagt
     2581 tggcattata agaaagcatt gcttatcaat ttgttgcaac gaacaggtca ctatcagtca
     2641 aaataaaatc attatttgcc atccagctga tatcccctat agtgagtcgt attacatggt
     2701 catagctgtt tcctggcagc tctggcccgt gtctcaaaat ctctgatgtt acattgcaca
     2761 agataaaaat atatcatcat gaacaataaa actgtctgct tacataaaca gtaatacaag
     2821 gggtgttatg agccatattc aacgggaaac gtcgaggccg cgattaaatt ccaacatgga
     2881 tgctgattta tatgggtata aatgggctcg cgataatgtc gggcaatcag gtgcgacaat
     2941 ctatcgcttg tatgggaagc ccgatgcgcc agagttgttt ctgaaacatg gcaaaggtag
     3001 cgttgccaat gatgttacag atgagatggt cagactaaac tggctgacgg aatttatgcc
     3061 tcttccgacc atcaagcatt ttatccgtac tcctgatgat gcatggttac tcaccactgc
     3121 gatccccgga aaaacagcat tccaggtatt agaagaatat cctgattcag gtgaaaatat
     3181 tgttgatgcg ctggcagtgt tcctgcgccg gttgcattcg attcctgttt gtaattgtcc
     3241 ttttaacagc gatcgcgtat ttcgtctcgc tcaggcgcaa tcacgaatga ataacggttt
     3301 ggttgatgcg agtgattttg atgacgagcg taatggctgg cctgttgaac aagtctggaa
     3361 agaaatgcat aaacttttgc cattctcacc ggattcagtc gtcactcatg gtgatttctc
     3421 acttgataac cttatttttg acgaggggaa attaataggt tgtattgatg ttggacgagt
     3481 cggaatcgca gaccgatacc aggatcttgc catcctatgg aactgcctcg gtgagttttc
     3541 tccttcatta cagaaacggc tttttcaaaa atatggtatt gataatcctg atatgaataa
     3601 attgcagttt catttgatgc tcgatgagtt tttctaatca gaattggtta attggttgta
     3661 acactggcag agcattacgc tgacttgacg ggacggcgca agctcatgac caaaatccct
     3721 taacgtgagt tacgcgtcgt tccactgagc gtcagacccc gtagaaaaga tcaaaggatc
     3781 ttcttgagat cctttttttc tgcgcgtaat ctgctgcttg caaacaaaaa aaccaccgct
     3841 accagcggtg gtttgtttgc cggatcaaga gctaccaact ctttttccga aggtaactgg
     3901 cttcagcaga gcgcagatac caaatactgt tcttctagtg tagccgtagt taggccacca
     3961 cttcaagaac tctgtagcac cgcctacata cctcgctctg ctaatcctgt taccagtggc
     4021 tgctgccagt ggcgataagt cgtgtcttac cgggttggac tcaagacgat agttaccgga
     4081 taaggcgcag cggtcgggct gaacgggggg ttcgtgcaca cagcccagct tggagcgaac
     4141 gacctacacc gaactgagat acctacagcg tgagctatga gaaagcgcca cgcttcccga
     4201 agggagaaag gcggacaggt atccggtaag cggcagggtc ggaacaggag agcgcacgag
     4261 ggagcttcca gggggaaacg cctggtatct ttatagtcct gtcgggtttc gccacctctg
     4321 acttgagcgt cgatttttgt gatgctcgtc aggggggcgg agcctatgga aaaacgccag
     4381 caacgcggcc tttttacggt tcctggcctt ttgctggcct tttgctcaca tgtt
//
