[The description below was written by a language model from this plasmid's Addgene catalogue record and the feature table of its GenBank file.]
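Description:
pDONR221_SLC6A18 is a Gateway entry clone built on the pDONR221 backbone (Thermo Fisher Scientific) and carrying a codon-optimized open reading frame for human SLC6A18 (also known as Xtrp2 or FLJ31236), a member of the solute carrier family 6 transporters. The circular plasmid is 4434 bp, with an 1884 bp insert. It is maintained in E. coli through a high-copy ColE1/pUC-type origin of replication and selected with kanamycin via the aph(3')-Ia aminoglycoside phosphotransferase gene.

The insert is not annotated as a separate feature in the sequence record, but it occupies the interval between the attL1 and attL2 recombination sites, which are the substrates for LR Clonase. These sites allow directional, in-frame transfer of the ORF into any attR-containing destination vector, so promoter, tags and selection in the final host are determined by the chosen destination plasmid. Although the catalogue lists the vector type as mammalian expression, the entry clone itself contains no annotated mammalian promoter or polyadenylation signal driving the ORF. The only promoter annotated is a T7 promoter lying just outside attL2 and oriented toward the insert in the antisense direction. The rrnB T1 and T2 transcription terminators upstream of attL1 insulate the cassette from read-through transcription from the backbone, and M13 forward and reverse primer sites flank the att sites for sequence verification. The plasmid belongs to a consortium-generated collection of SLC transporter clones intended as a resource for subcloning into custom expression vectors for transporter research and drug discovery.
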