Addgene plasmid #132219: pDONR221_SLC6A18
Purpose: Gateway entry clone with codon-optimized ORF sequence for subcloning into custom expression vectors
Depositing lab: RESOLUTE Consortium & Giulio Superti-Furga. Depositing organization: CeMM Research Center for Molecular Medicine. Publication: The RESOLUTE consortium: unlocking SLC transporters for drug discovery. Superti-Furga G, Lackner D, Wiedmer T, Ingles-Prieto A, Barbosa B, Girardi E, Goldmann U, Gurtl B, Klavins K, Klimek C, Lindinger S, Lineiro-Retes E, Muller AC, Onstein S, Redinger G, Reil D, Sedlyarov V, Wolf G, Crawford M, Everley R, ... Steppan CM. Nat Rev Drug Discov. 2020 Jul;19(7):429-430. doi: 10.1038/d41573-020-00056-6. PubMed 32265506.
Backbone
  Vector backbone: pDONR221
  Backbone manufacturer: Thermo Fisher Scientific
  Backbone size w/o insert (bp): 2550
  Vector type: Mammalian Expression
Growth in bacteria
  Bacterial resistance: Kanamycin, 50 μg/mL
  Growth temperature: 37°C
  Growth strain: Stbl3
  Copy number: High Copy
Gene/Insert
  Gene/Insert name: SLC6A18 (alt name: FLJ31236, Xtrp2)
  Species: H. sapiens (human)
  Insert size (bp): 1884
  Entrez Gene: SLC6A18 (a.k.a. Xtrp2, FLJ31236)
  Cloning method: Gateway Cloning
  Sequencing primers: 5′ M13-fwd; 3′ M13-rev
Terms and licenses: Academic/Nonprofit Terms; Industry Terms
Depositor comments: For more information on the full Resolute plasmid collection, please see www.addgene.org/depositor-collections/re-solute/. Please provide your feedback on this plasmid to the RESOLUTE consortium by filling out their RESOLUTE repository feedback form: https://forms.office.com/Pages/ResponsePage.aspx?id=0e05yklzmkS7rjFGQL4N7z4feCLQvEJAmVcOCM_u885UN1JJRko0Ukg4TVQwNTZLOUxPQVJWT1NHUCQlQCN0PWcu
How to cite: pDONR221_SLC6A18 was a gift from RESOLUTE Consortium & Giulio Superti-Furga (Addgene plasmid # 132219 ; http://n2t.net/addgene:132219 ; RRID:Addgene_132219)
