>Addgene plasmid #132219 | pDONR221_SLC6A18 | depositor partial sequence | sequence record 253838 | Codon-optimized ORF of SLC6A18
ATGGCACACGCACCAGAGCCAGACCCTGCAGCATGCGACCTGGGCGATGAGAGACCAAAGTGGGATAACA
AGGCCCAGTACCTGCTGAGCTGCACCGGATTCGCAGTGGGACTGGGCAATATCTGGAGGTTTCCTTACCT
GTGCCAGACATATGGCGGCGGCGCCTTCCTGATCCCCTATGTGATCGCCCTGGTGTTCGAGGGCATCCCT
ATCTTTCACGTGGAGCTGGCAATCGGACAGAGGCTGAGGAAGGGATCCGTGGGCGTGTGGACCGCAATCT
CTCCTTACCTGAGCGGAGTGGGACTGGGATGCGTGACCCTGTCCTTCCTGATCTCTCTGTACTATAACAC
AATCGTGGCCTGGGTGCTGTGGTATCTGCTGAATTCCTTTCAGCACCCACTGCCATGGAGCTCCTGCCCA
CCTGACCTGAACCGCACAGGCTTCGTGGAGGAGTGTCAGGGCTCTAGCGCCGTGTCTTACTTTTGGTATC
GGCAGACCCTGAACATCACAGCCGACATCAATGATTCCGGCTCTATCCAGTGGTGGCTGCTGATCTGCCT
GGCAGCAAGCTGGGCCGTGGTGTACATGTGCGTGATCCGCGGCATCGAGACCACAGGCAAAGTGATCTAC
TTCACCGCCCTGTTTCCATATCTGGTGCTGACAATCTTCCTGATCAGGGGACTGACCCTGCCAGGAGCCA
CAAAGGGCCTGATCTACCTGTTTACCCCAAACATGCACATCCTGCAGAATCCCAGAGTGTGGCTGGATGC
CGCCACACAGATCTTCTTTAGCCTGTCCCTGGCCTTCGGCGGACACATCGCCTTTGCCAGCTATAACTCC
CCCCGCAATGACTGCCAGAAGGATGCCGTGGTCATCGCCCTGGTGAACCGGATGACCAGCCTGTACGCCT
CCATCGCCGTGTTCTCTGTGCTGGGCTTTAAGGCCACAAATGACTATGAGCACTGTCTGGATCGGAACAT
CCTGAGCCTGATCAATGACTTCGATTTTCCTGAGCAGTCTATCAGCAGAGACGATTACCCAGCCGTGCTG
ATGCACCTGAATGCAACCTGGCCAAAGAGGGTGGCACAGCTGCCTCTGAAGGCATGCCTGCTGGAGGACT
TCCTGGATAAGTCCGCCTCTGGACCAGGACTGGCCTTCGTGGTGTTTACCGAGACAGACCTGCACATGCC
AGGAGCACCCGTGTGGGCCATGCTGTTCTTTGGCATGCTGTTCACCCTGGGCCTGAGCACCATGTTTGGC
ACAGTGGAGGCCGTGATCACACCACTGCTGGATGTGGGCGTGCTGCCAAGATGGGTGCCAAAGGAGGCCC
TGACCGGACTGGTGTGCCTGGTGTGCTTCCTGTCTGCCACCTGCTTTACACTGCAGAGCGGCAACTACTG
GCTGGAGATCTTCGACAACTTTGCCGCCTCCCCTAATCTGCTGATGCTGGCCTTCCTGGAGGTGGTGGGC
GTGGTGTACGTGTATGGCATGAAGAGGTTTTGTGACGATATCGCATGGATGACCGGCCGGAGACCTTCCC
CATACTGGAGGCTGACCTGGCGCGTGGTGTCTCCTCTGCTGCTGACAATCTTCGTGGCCTATATCATCCT
GCTGTTTTGGAAGCCACTGCGCTACAAGGCCTGGAATCCCAAGTATGAGCTGTTCCCTAGCAGACAGGAG
AAGCTGTATCCAGGATGGGCAAGGGCAGCATGCGTGCTGCTGTCCCTGCTGCCTGTGCTGTGGGTGCCAG
TGGCCGCCCTGGCACAGCTGCTGACCAGGCGCCGGAGAACATGGAGGGACAGAGATGCAAGGCCAGACAC
CGATATGAGACCCGACACCGATACAAGGCCTGACACCGATATGCGCCCAGACACAGATATGCGG
